Addgene plasmid #249151: pSA127 A2UCOE-Cas9-BFP
Purpose: Overexpression of SpCas9-BFP and blasticidin resistance gene. Contains minimal A2UCOE and Cp36 recombination site.
Depositing lab: Michael Bassik. Depositing organization: Stanford University. Publication: Reduced Cas9 transgene silencing by incorporation of intron sequences. Arana S, Du PP, Vaughan-Jackson A, Enright N, Spees K, Valbuena R, Garcia CA, Nguyen T, Venida A, Seczynska M, Bintu L, Lehner PJ, Prolo LM, Bassik MC. Nat Commun. 2025 Nov 27;16(1):10656. doi: 10.1038/s41467-025-65669-0. PubMed 41309578.
Backbone
  Vector backbone: pPD008
  Vector type: Mammalian Expression, CRISPR ; Cp36 donor DNA
  Selectable markers: Blasticidin
Growth in bacteria
  Bacterial resistance: Ampicillin, 100 μg/mL
  Growth temperature: 30°C
  Growth strain: NEB Stable
  Copy number: High Copy
Gene/Insert
  Gene/Insert name: A2UCOE-Cas9-TagBFP
  Species: S. pyogenes Cas9, synthetic
  Promoter: EF1a
  Cloning method: Gibson Cloning
Terms and licenses: Academic/Nonprofit Terms; Industry Terms: Not Available to Industry
How to cite: pSA127 A2UCOE-Cas9-BFP was a gift from Michael Bassik (Addgene plasmid # 249151 ; http://n2t.net/addgene:249151 ; RRID:Addgene_249151)
