[The description below was written by a language model from this plasmid's Addgene catalogue record and pLannotate feature annotations shown in this document.]
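Description:
pSA127 A2UCOE-Cas9-BFP is a 12.3 kb mammalian expression and CRISPR plasmid built on the pPD008 backbone and catalogued as donor DNA for Cp36-mediated recombination, meaning it is intended for site-specific integration of its payload into a mammalian genome through a Cp36 recombination site rather than for viral delivery. In bacteria it is maintained by a high-copy ColE1/pUC-type origin and selected with ampicillin through a full-length β-lactamase gene. The annotation also picks up a short β-lactamase fragment, which appears to be a cloning remnant.

The main cassette uses the human EF-1α promoter to drive Streptococcus pyogenes Cas9, followed by a TagBFP coding region and an SV40 polyadenylation signal, so Cas9-expressing cells can be tracked or sorted by blue fluorescence. The record does not state how Cas9 and BFP are joined. According to the catalogue entry, a minimal A2UCOE, a ubiquitous chromatin opening element used to resist transgene silencing, is included. It was not annotated automatically, although an unannotated stretch lies upstream of the EF-1α promoter. The Cp36 site is likewise absent from the feature table. A separate human UbC promoter drives blasticidin S deaminase with a synthetic poly(A) signal, allowing blasticidin selection of mammalian cells. Short β-globin insulator elements, T7 and rrnG transcription terminators and an additional synthetic poly(A) signal flank the Cas9 unit, presumably to limit transcriptional read-through between the units.

The construct serves to make cell lines stably overexpressing Cas9-BFP, and it comes from work examining how sequence elements reduce Cas9 transgene silencing.
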