Features (pLannotate 1.2.2; 18 found; start..end, strand, type, name):
    172..236     -  CDS            bla(M) (fragment): β-lactamase lacking the signal sequence; bla(M); allows cytosolic expression of β-lactamase
    500..1709    +  promoter       UbC promoter: human ubiquitin C promoter
   1713..2111    +  CDS            BSD: blasticidin S deaminase; Aspergillus terreus BSD; confers resistance to blasticidin
   2138..2186    +  polyA_signal   poly(A) signal: synthetic polyadenylation signal
   2452..3312    +  CDS            AmpR: β-lactamase; bla; confers resistance to ampicillin, carbenicillin, and related antibiotics
   3325..3461    +  terminator     rrnG terminator: transcription terminator from the E. coli ribosomal RNA rrnG operon (Albrechtsen et al., 1991)
   3613..3684    +  misc_feature   5' β-globin insulator: insulator upstream of the human β-globin locus (Farrell et al., 2002)
   3689..3735    -  terminator     T7 terminator: transcription terminator for bacteriophage T7 RNA polymerase
   3753..3801    -  polyA_signal   poly(A) signal: synthetic polyadenylation signal
   4627..5805    +  promoter       EF-1α promoter: strong constitutive promoter for human elongation factor EF-1α
   5943..10046   +  CDS            cas9: CAS9_STRP1 - Also known as csn1 From Streptococcus pyogenes serotype M1.
  10182..10879   +  CDS            TagBFP (fragment): monomeric blue fluorescent protein mammalian codon-optimized
  10932..11053   -  polyA_signal   SV40 poly(A) signal: SV40 polyadenylation signal
  11076..11145   -  CDS            large T antigen (fragment): large T antigen from SV40 (simian virus 40)
  11168..11214   +  terminator     T7 terminator: transcription terminator for bacteriophage T7 RNA polymerase
  11244..11380   +  terminator     rrnG terminator: transcription terminator from the E. coli ribosomal RNA rrnG operon (Albrechtsen et al., 1991)
  11425..11496   +  misc_feature   3' β-globin insulator: insulator downstream of the human β-globin locus (Farrell et al., 2002)
  11722..12310   -  rep_origin     ori: high-copy-number ColE1/pMB1/pBR322/pUC origin of replication
>Addgene plasmid #249151 | pSA127 A2UCOE-Cas9-BFP | addgene full sequence | sequence record 496393 | Addgene NGS Result
GAAGATCCTTTGATCTTTTCTACGGGGTCTGACGCTCAGTGGAACGAAAACTCACGTTAAGGGATTTTGG
TCATGAGATTATCAAAAAGGATCTTCACCTAGATCCTTTTAAATTAAAAATGAAGTTTTAAATCAATCTA
AAGTATATATGAGTAAACTTGGTCTGACAGTTACCAATGCTTAATCAGTGAGGCACCTATCTCAGCGATC
TGTCTATTTCGTTCATCCATAGTTGCATTTAAATTTCCGAACTCTCCAAGGCCCTCGTCGGAAAATCTTC
AAACCTTTCGTCCGATCCATCTTGCAGGCTACCTCTCGAACGAACTATCGCAAGTCTCTTGGCCGGCCTT
GCGCCTTGGCTATTGCTTGGCAGCGCCTATCGCCAGGTATTACTCCAATCCCGAATATCCGAGATCGGGA
TCACCCGAGAGAAGTTCAACCTACATCCTCAATCCCGATCTATCCGAGATCCGAGGAATATCGAAATCGG
GGCGCGCCTGGCCTCCGCGCCGGGTTTTGGCGCCTCCCGCGGGCGCCCCCCTCGTCACGGCGAGCGCTGC
CACGTCAGACGAAGGGCGCAGGAGCGTCCTGATCCTTCCGCCCGGACGCTCAGGACAGCGGCCCGCTGCT
CATAAGACTCGGCCTTAGAACCCCAGTATCAGCAGAAGGACATTTTAGGACGGGACTTGGGTGACTCTAG
GGCACTGGTTTTCTTTCCAGAGAGCGGAACAGGCGAGGAAAAGTAGTCCCTTCTCGGCGATTCTGCGGAG
GGATCTCCGTGGGGCGGTGAACGCCGATGATTATATAAGGACGCGCCGGGTGTGGCACAGCTAGTTCCGT
CGCAGCCGGGATTTGGGTCGCGGTTCTTGTTTGTGGATCGCTGTGATCGTCACTTGGTGAGTAGCGGGCT
GCTGGGCTGGCCGGGGCTTTCGTGGCCGCCGGGCCGCTCGGTGGGACGGAAGCGTGTGGAGAGACCGCCA
AGGGCTGTAGTCTGGGTCCGCGAGCAAGGTTGCCCTGAACTGGGGGTTGGGGGGAGCGCAGCAAAATGGC
GGCTGTTCCCGAGTCTTGAATGGAAGACGCTTGTGAGGCGGGCTGTGAGGTCGTTGAAACAAGGTGGGGG
GCATGGTGGGCGGCAAGAACCCAAGGTCTTGAGCCCTTCGCTAATGCGGGAAAGCTCTTATTCGGGTGAG
ATGGGCTGGGCACCATCTGGGGACCCTGACGTGAAGTTTGTCACTGACTGGAGAACTCGGTTTGTCGTCT
GTTGCGGGGGCGGCAGTTATGGCGGTGCCGTTGGGCAGTGCACCCGTACCTTTGGGAGCGCGCGCCCTCG
TCGTGTCGTGACGTCACCCGTTCTGTTGGCTTATAATGCAGGGTGGGGCCACCTGCCGGTAGGTGTGCGG
TAGGCTTTTCTCCGTCGCAGGACGCAGGGTTCGGGCCTAGGGTAGGCTCTCCTGAATCGACAGGCGCCGG
ACCTCTGGTGAGGGGAGGGATAAGTGAGGCGTCAGTTTCTTTGGTCGGTTTTATGTACCTATCTTCTTAA
GTAGCTGAAGCTCCGGTTTTGAACTATGCGCTCGGGGTTGGCGAGTGTGTTTTGTGAAGTTTTTTAGGCA
CCTTTTGAAATGTAATCATTTGGGTCAATATGTAATTTTCAGTGTTAGACTTGTAAATTGTCCGCTAAAT
TCTGGCCGTTTTTGGCTTTTTTGTTAGACAACATGGCCAAGCCTTTGTCTCAAGAAGAATCCACCCTCAT
TGAAAGAGCAACGGCTACAATCAACAGCATCCCCATCTCTGAAGACTACAGCGTCGCCAGCGCAGCTCTC
TCTAGCGACGGCCGCATCTTCACTGGTGTCAATGTATATCATTTTACTGGGGGACCTTGTGCAGAACTCG
TGGTGCTGGGCACTGCTGCTGCTGCGGCAGCTGGCAACCTGACTTGTATCGTCGCGATCGGAAATGAGAA
CAGGGGCATCTTGAGCCCCTGCGGACGGTGCCGACAGGTGCTTCTCGATCTGCATCCTGGGATCAAAGCC
ATAGTGAAGGACAGTGATGGACAGCCGACGGCAGTTGGGATTCGTGAATTGCTGCCCTCTGGTTATGTGT
GGGAGGGCTAAGCTAGTATGTAAGCCTAGTCTTAGATAATAAAATCGCTATCCATCGAAGATGGATGTGT
GTTGGTTTTTTGTGTGTGTAACGCTAGGCGCGCCTGGTGTACCGAGAACGATCCTCTCAGTGCGAGTCTC
GACGATCCATATCGTTGCTTGGCAGTCAGCCAGTCGGAATCCAGCTTGGGACCCAGGAAGTCCAATCGTC
AGATATTGTACTCAAGCCTGGTCACGGCAGCGTACCGATCTGTTTAAACCTAGATATTGATAGTCTGATC
GGTCAACGTATAATCGAGTCCTAGCTTTTGCAAACATCTATCAAGAGACAGGATCAGCAGGAGGCTTTCG
CATGAGTATTCAACATTTCCGTGTCGCCCTTATTCCCTTTTTTGCGGCATTTTGCCTTCCTGTTTTTGCT
CACCCAGAAACGCTGGTGAAAGTAAAAGATGCTGAAGATCAGTTGGGTGCGCGAGTGGGTTACATCGAAC
TGGATCTCAACAGCGGTAAGATCCTTGAGAGTTTTCGCCCCGAAGAACGCTTTCCAATGATGAGCACTTT
TAAAGTTCTGCTATGTGGCGCGGTATTATCCCGTATTGACGCCGGGCAAGAGCAACTCGGTCGCCGCATA
CACTATTCTCAGAATGACTTGGTTGAGTATTCACCAGTCACAGAAAAGCATCTTACGGATGGCATGACAG
TAAGAGAATTATGCAGTGCTGCCATAACCATGAGTGATAACACTGCGGCCAACTTACTTCTGACAACGAT
TGGAGGACCGAAGGAGCTAACCGCTTTTTTGCACAACATGGGGGATCATGTAACTCGCCTTGATCGTTGG
GAACCGGAGCTGAATGAAGCCATACCAAACGACGAGCGTGACACCACGATGCCTGTAGCAATGGCAACAA
CCTTGCGTAAACTATTAACTGGCGAACTACTTACTCTAGCTTCCCGGCAACAGTTGATAGACTGGATGGA
GGCGGATAAAGTTGCAGGACCACTTCTGCGCTCGGCCCTTCCGGCTGGCTGGTTTATTGCTGATAAATCT
GGAGCCGGTGAGCGTGGGTCTCGCGGTATCATTGCAGCACTGGGGCCAGATGGTAAGCCCTCCCGTATCG
TAGTTATCTACACGACGGGGAGTCAGGCAACTATGGATGAACGAAATAGACAGATCGCTGAGATAGGTGC
CTCACTGATTAAGCATTGGTAACCGATTCTAGGTGCATTGGCGCAGAAAAAAATGCCTGATGCGACGCTG
CGCGTCTTATACTCCCACATATGCCAGATTCAGCAACGGATACGGCTTCCCCAACTTGCCCACTTCCATA
CGTGTCCTCCTTACCAGAAATTTATCCTTAAGATCCCGAATCGTTTAAACTCGACTCTGGCTCTATCGAA
TCTCCGTCGTTTCGAGCTTACGCGAACAGCCGTGGCGCTCATTTGCTCGTCGGGCATCGAATCTCGTCAG
CTATCGTCAGCTTACCTTTTTGGCAGCGATCGCGGCTCCCGACATCTTGGACCATTAGCTCCACAGGTAT
CTTCTTCCCTCTAGTGGTCATAACAGCAGCTTCAGCTACCTCTCAATTCAAAAAACCCCTCAAGACCCGT
TTAGAGGCCCCAAGGGGTTATGCTATCAATCGTTGCGTTACACACACAAAAAACCAACACACATCCATCT
TCGATGGATAGCGATTTTATTATCTAACTGCTGATCGAGTGTAGCCCTTAACCGCTTTTGAATGTCCGTC
TTAGTTAATCCCTAATTGAACGCTCCAAAAGGTGACTTCCAATAGGGATTTATTCCTTTTAAAATTAACG
GCATAATCGTAGATCGCATGCCGGGAGGTGGTCCCTGCAGTTACGCCAATGATAACCCCCGCCAGAAAAA
TCTTAGTAGCCTTCCCTTTTTGTTTTCCGTGCCCCAACTCGGCGGATTGACTCGGCCCCTTCCGGAAACA
CCCGAATCAACTTCTAGTCAAATTATTGTTCACGCCGCAATGACCCACCCCTGGCCCGCGTCTGTGGAAC
TGACCCCTGGTGTACAGGAGAGTTCGCTGCTGAAAGTGGTCCCAAAGGGGTACTAGTTTTTAAGCTCCCA
ACTCCCCCTCCCCCAGCGTCTGGAGGATTCCACACCCTCGCACCGCAGGGGCGAGGAAGTGGGCGGAGTC
CGGTTTTGGCGCCAGCCGCTGAGGCTGCCAAGCAGAAAAGCCACCGCTGAGGAGACTCCGGTCACTGTCC
TCGCCCCGCCTCCCCCTTCCCTCCCCTTGGGGACCACCGGGCGCCACGCCGCGAACGGTAAGTGCCGCGG
TCGTCGGCGCCTCCGCCCTCCCCCTAGGGCCCCAATTCCCAGCGGGCGCGGCGCGCGGCCCCTCCCCCCG
CCGGGCGCGCGCCCGCTGCCCCGCCCTTCGTGGCCGCCCGGCGTGGGCGGTGCCACCCCTCCCCCCGGCG
GCCCCGCGCGCAGCTCCCGGCTCCCTCCCCCTTCGGATGTGGCTTGAGCTGTAGGCGCGGAGGGGCTAGC
TCGTGAGGCTCCGGTGCCCGTCAGTGGGCAGAGCGCACATCGCCCACAGTCCCCGAGAAGTTGGGGGGAG
GGGTCGGCAATTGAACCGGTGCCTAGAGAAGGTGGCGCGGGGTAAACTGGGAAAGTGATGTCGTGTACTG
GCTCCGCCTTTTTCCCGAGGGTGGGGGAGAACCGTATATAAGTGCACTAGTCGCCGTGAACGTTCTTTTT
CGCAACGGGTTTGCCGCCAGAACACAGGTAAGTGCCGTGTGTGGTTCCCGCGGGCCTGGCCTCTTTACGG
GTTATGGCCCTTGCGTGCCTTGAATTACTTCCACCTGGCTGCAGTACGTGATTCTTGATCCCGAGCTTCG
GGTTGGAAGTGGGTGGGAGAGTTCGTGGCCTTGCGCTTAAGGAGCCCCTTCGCCTCGTGCTTGAGTTGTG
GCCTGGCCTGGGCGCTGGGGCCGCCGCGTGCGAATCTGGTGGCACCTTCGCGCCTGTCTCGCTGCTTTCG
ATAAGTCTCTAGCCATTTAAAATTTTTGATGACCTGCTGCGACGCTTTTTTTCTGGCAAGATAGTCTTGT
AAATGCGGGCCAAGATCAGCACACTGGTATTTCGGTTTTTGGGGCCGCGGGCGGCGACGGGGCCCGTGCG
TCCCAGCGCACATGTTCGGCGAGGCGGGGCCTGCGAGCGCGGCCACCGAGAATCGGACGGGGGTAGTCTC
AAGCTGCCCGGCCTGCTCTGGTGCCTGGCCTCGCGCCGCCGTGTATCGCCCCGCCCTGGGCGGCAAGGCT
GGCCCGGTCGGCACCAGTTGCGTGAGCGGAAAGATGGCCGCTTCCCGGCCCTGCTGCAGGGAGCACAAAA
TGGAGGACGCGGCGCTCGGGAGAGCGGGCGGGTGAGTCACCCACACAAAGGAAAAGGGCCTTTCCGTCCT
CAGCCGTCGCTTCATGTGACTCCACGGAGTACCGGGCGCCGTCCAGGCACCTCGATTAGTTCTCCAGCTT
TTGGAGTACGTCGTCTTTAGGTTGGGGGGAGGGGTTTTATGCGATGGAGTTTCCCCACACTGAGTGGGTG
GAGACTGAAGTTAGGCCAGCTTGGCACTTGATGTAATTCTCCTTGGAATTTGCCCTTTTTGAGTTTGGAT
CTTGGTTCATTCTCAAGCCTCAGACAGTGGTTCAAAGTTTTTTTCTTCCATTTCAGGTGTCGTGAAAACT
ACCCCTAAAAGCCAAAAGATCTTTGTCGATCCTACCATCCACTCGACACACCCGCCAGCGGCCGCTGCCA
AGCTTGCTAGGAATTCCGCGTCTGCAGGATATCAAGCTTGCGGTACCGCGGGCCCGGCCACCATGGACAA
GAAGTACAGCATCGGCCTGGACATCGGCACCAACTCTGTGGGCTGGGCCGTGATCACCGACGAGTACAAG
GTGCCCAGCAAGAAATTCAAGGTGCTGGGCAACACCGACCGGCACAGCATCAAGAAGAACCTGATCGGCG
CCCTGCTGTTCGACAGCGGAGAAACAGCCGAGGCCACCCGGCTGAAGAGAACCGCCAGAAGAAGATACAC
CAGACGGAAGAACCGGATCTGCTATCTGCAAGAGATCTTCAGCAACGAGATGGCCAAGGTGGACGACAGC
TTCTTCCACAGACTGGAAGAGTCCTTCCTGGTGGAAGAGGATAAGAAGCACGAGCGGCACCCCATCTTCG
GCAACATCGTGGACGAGGTGGCCTACCACGAGAAGTACCCCACCATCTACCACCTGAGAAAGAAACTGGT
GGACAGCACCGACAAGGCCGACCTGCGGCTGATCTATCTGGCCCTGGCCCACATGATCAAGTTCCGGGGC
CACTTCCTGATCGAGGGCGACCTGAACCCCGACAACAGCGACGTGGACAAGCTGTTCATCCAGCTGGTGC
AGACCTACAACCAGCTGTTCGAGGAAAACCCCATCAACGCCAGCGGCGTGGACGCCAAGGCCATCCTGTC
TGCCAGACTGAGCAAGAGCAGACGGCTGGAAAATCTGATCGCCCAGCTGCCCGGCGAGAAGAAGAATGGC
CTGTTCGGCAACCTGATTGCCCTGAGCCTGGGCCTGACCCCCAACTTCAAGAGCAACTTCGACCTGGCCG
AGGATGCCAAACTGCAGCTGAGCAAGGACACCTACGACGACGACCTGGACAACCTGCTGGCCCAGATCGG
CGACCAGTACGCCGACCTGTTTCTGGCCGCCAAGAACCTGTCCGACGCCATCCTGCTGAGCGACATCCTG
AGAGTGAACACCGAGATCACCAAGGCCCCCCTGAGCGCCTCTATGATCAAGAGATACGACGAGCACCACC
AGGACCTGACCCTGCTGAAAGCTCTCGTGCGGCAGCAGCTGCCTGAGAAGTACAAAGAGATTTTCTTCGA
CCAGAGCAAGAACGGCTACGCCGGCTACATCGATGGCGGAGCCAGCCAGGAAGAGTTCTACAAGTTCATC
AAGCCCATCCTGGAAAAGATGGACGGCACCGAGGAACTGCTCGTGAAGCTGAACAGAGAGGACCTGCTGC
GGAAGCAGCGGACCTTCGACAACGGCAGCATCCCCCACCAGATCCACCTGGGAGAGCTGCACGCCATTCT
GCGGCGGCAGGAAGATTTTTACCCATTCCTGAAGGACAACCGGGAAAAGATCGAGAAGATCCTGACCTTC
CGCATCCCCTACTACGTGGGCCCTCTGGCCAGGGGAAACAGCAGATTCGCCTGGATGACCAGAAAGAGCG
AGGAAACCATCACCCCCTGGAACTTCGAGGAAGTGGTGGACAAGGGCGCCAGCGCCCAGAGCTTCATCGA
GCGGATGACCAACTTCGATAAGAACCTGCCCAACGAGAAGGTGCTGCCCAAGCACAGCCTGCTGTACGAG
TACTTCACCGTGTACAACGAGCTGACCAAAGTGAAATACGTGACCGAGGGAATGAGAAAGCCCGCCTTCC
TGAGCGGCGAGCAGAAAAAAGCCATCGTGGACCTGCTGTTCAAGACCAACCGGAAAGTGACCGTGAAGCA
GCTGAAAGAGGACTACTTCAAGAAAATCGAGTGCTTCGACTCCGTGGAAATCTCCGGCGTGGAAGATCGG
TTCAACGCCTCCCTGGGCACATACCACGATCTGCTGAAAATTATCAAGGACAAGGACTTCCTGGACAATG
AGGAAAACGAGGACATTCTGGAAGATATCGTGCTGACCCTGACACTGTTTGAGGACAGAGAGATGATCGA
GGAACGGCTGAAAACCTATGCCCACCTGTTCGACGACAAAGTGATGAAGCAGCTGAAGCGGCGGAGATAC
ACCGGCTGGGGCAGGCTGAGCCGGAAGCTGATCAACGGCATCCGGGACAAGCAGTCCGGCAAGACAATCC
TGGATTTCCTGAAGTCCGACGGCTTCGCCAACAGAAACTTCATGCAGCTGATCCACGACGACAGCCTGAC
CTTTAAAGAGGACATCCAGAAAGCCCAGGTGTCCGGCCAGGGCGATAGCCTGCACGAGCACATTGCCAAT
CTGGCCGGCAGCCCCGCCATTAAGAAGGGCATCCTGCAGACAGTGAAGGTGGTGGACGAGCTCGTGAAAG
TGATGGGCCGGCACAAGCCCGAGAACATCGTGATCGAAATGGCCAGAGAGAACCAGACCACCCAGAAGGG
ACAGAAGAACAGCCGCGAGAGAATGAAGCGGATCGAAGAGGGCATCAAAGAGCTGGGCAGCCAGATCCTG
AAAGAACACCCCGTGGAAAACACCCAGCTGCAGAACGAGAAGCTGTACCTGTACTACCTGCAGAATGGGC
GGGATATGTACGTGGACCAGGAACTGGACATCAACCGGCTGTCCGACTACGATGTGGACCATATCGTGCC
TCAGAGCTTTCTGAAGGACGACTCCATCGATAACAAAGTGCTGACTCGGAGCGACAAGAACCGGGGCAAG
AGCGACAACGTGCCCTCCGAAGAGGTCGTGAAGAAGATGAAGAACTACTGGCGCCAGCTGCTGAATGCCA
AGCTGATTACCCAGAGGAAGTTCGACAATCTGACCAAGGCCGAGAGAGGCGGCCTGAGCGAACTGGATAA
GGCCGGCTTCATCAAGAGACAGCTGGTGGAAACCCGGCAGATCACAAAGCACGTGGCACAGATCCTGGAC
TCCCGGATGAACACTAAGTACGACGAGAACGACAAACTGATCCGGGAAGTGAAAGTGATCACCCTGAAGT
CCAAGCTGGTGTCCGATTTCCGGAAGGATTTCCAGTTTTACAAAGTGCGCGAGATCAACAACTACCACCA
CGCCCACGACGCCTACCTGAACGCCGTCGTGGGAACCGCCCTGATCAAAAAGTACCCTAAGCTGGAAAGC
GAGTTCGTGTACGGCGACTACAAGGTGTACGACGTGCGGAAGATGATCGCCAAGAGCGAGCAGGAAATCG
GCAAGGCTACCGCCAAGTACTTCTTCTACAGCAACATCATGAACTTTTTCAAGACCGAGATTACCCTGGC
CAACGGCGAGATCCGGAAGCGGCCTCTGATCGAGACAAACGGCGAAACAGGCGAGATCGTGTGGGATAAG
GGCCGGGACTTTGCCACCGTGCGGAAAGTGCTGTCTATGCCCCAAGTGAATATCGTGAAAAAGACCGAGG
TGCAGACAGGCGGCTTCAGCAAAGAGTCTATCCTGCCCAAGAGGAACAGCGACAAGCTGATCGCCAGAAA
GAAGGACTGGGACCCTAAGAAGTACGGCGGCTTCGACAGCCCCACCGTGGCCTATTCTGTGCTGGTGGTG
GCCAAAGTGGAAAAGGGCAAGTCCAAGAAACTGAAGAGTGTGAAAGAGCTGCTGGGGATCACCATCATGG
AAAGAAGCAGCTTCGAGAAGAATCCCATCGACTTTCTGGAAGCCAAGGGCTACAAAGAAGTGAAAAAGGA
CCTGATCATCAAGCTGCCTAAGTACTCCCTGTTCGAGCTGGAAAACGGCCGGAAGAGAATGCTGGCCTCT
GCCGGCGAACTGCAGAAGGGAAACGAACTGGCCCTGCCCTCCAAATATGTGAACTTCCTGTACCTGGCCA
GCCACTATGAGAAGCTGAAGGGCTCCCCCGAGGATAATGAGCAGAAACAGCTGTTTGTGGAACAGCACAA
ACACTACCTGGACGAGATCATCGAGCAGATCAGCGAGTTCTCCAAGAGAGTGATCCTGGCCGACGCTAAT
CTGGACAAGGTGCTGAGCGCCTACAACAAGCACAGAGACAAGCCTATCAGAGAGCAGGCCGAGAATATCA
TCCACCTGTTTACCCTGACCAATCTGGGAGCCCCTGCCGCCTTCAAGTACTTTGACACCACCATCGACCG
GAAGAGGTACACCAGCACCAAAGAGGTGCTGGACGCCACCCTGATCCACCAGAGCATCACCGGCCTGTAC
GAGACACGGATCGACCTGTCTCAGCTGGGAGGCGACGCCTATCCCTATGACGTGCCCGATTATGCCAGCC
TGGGCAGCGGCTCCCCCAAGAAAAAACGCAAGGTGGAAGATCCTAAGAAAAAGCGGAAAGTGGACGGCAT
TGGTAGTGGGAGCAACGGCAGCAGCGGATCCAGCGAGCTGATTAAGGAGAACATGCACATGAAGCTGTAC
ATGGAGGGCACCGTGGACAACCATCACTTCAAGTGCACATCCGAGGGCGAAGGCAAGCCCTACGAGGGCA
CCCAGACCATGAGAATCAAGGTGGTCGAGGGCGGCCCTCTCCCCTTCGCCTTCGACATCCTGGCTACTAG
CTTCCTCTACGGCAGCAAGACCTTCATCAACCACACCCAGGGCATCCCCGACTTCTTCAAGCAGTCCTTC
CCTGAGGGCTTCACATGGGAGAGAGTCACCACATACGAAGACGGGGGCGTGCTGACCGCTACCCAGGACA
CCAGCCTCCAGGACGGCTGCCTCATCTACAACGTCAAGATCAGAGGGGTGAACTTCACATCCAACGGCCC
TGTGATGCAGAAGAAAACACTCGGCTGGGAGGCCTTCACCGAGACGCTGTACCCCGCTGACGGCGGCCTG
GAAGGCAGAAACGACATGGCCCTGAAGCTCGTGGGCGGGAGCCATCTGATCGCAAACATCAAGACCACAT
ATAGATCCAAGAAACCCGCTAAGAACCTCAAGATGCCTGGCGTCTACTATGTGGACTACAGACTGGAAAG
AATCAAGGAGGCCAACAACGAGACCTACGTCGAGCAGCACGAGGTGGCAGTGGCCAGATACTGCGACCTC
CCTAGCAAACTGGGGCACAAGCTTAATTAGTAACTAGCTTGACTGACTGAGATACAGCGTACCTTCAGCT
CACAGACATGATAAGATACATTGATGAGTTTGGACAAACCACAACTAGAATGCAGTGAAAAAAATGCTTT
ATTTGTGAAATTTGTGATGCTATTGCTTTATTTGTAACCATTATAAGCTGCAATAAACAAGTTAACAACA
ACAATTGCATTCATTTTATGTTTCAGGTTCAGGGGGAGGTGTGGGAGGTTTTTTAAAGCAAGTAAAACCT
CTACAAATGTGGTATTGGCCCATCTCTATCGGTATCGTAGCATAACCCCTTGGGGCCTCTAAACGGGTCT
TGAGGGGTTTTTTGTGCCCCTCGGGCCGGATTGCTATCTACCGGCATTGGCGCAGAAAAAAATGCCTGAT
GCGACGCTGCGCGTCTTATACTCCCACATATGCCAGATTCAGCAACGGATACGGCTTCCCCAACTTGCCC
ACTTCCATACGTGTCCTCCTTACCAGAAATTTATCCTTAAGGTCGTCAGCTATCCTGCAGGCGATCTCTC
GATTTCGATCAAGACATTCCTTTAATGGTCTTTTCTGGACACCACTAGGGGTCAGAAGTAGTTCATCAAA
CTTTCTTCCCTCCCTAATCTCATTGGTTACCTTGGGCTATCGAAACTTAATTAACCAGTCAAGTCAGCTA
CTTGGCGAGATCGACTTGTCTGGGTTTCGACTACGCTCAGAATTGCGTCAGTCAAGTTCGATCTGGTCCT
TGCTATTGCACCCGTTCTCCGATTACGAGTTTCATTTAAATCATGTGAGCAAAAGGCCAGCAAAAGGCCA
GGAACCGTAAAAAGGCCGCGTTGCTGGCGTTTTTCCATAGGCTCCGCCCCCCTGACGAGCATCACAAAAA
TCGACGCTCAAGTCAGAGGTGGCGAAACCCGACAGGACTATAAAGATACCAGGCGTTTCCCCCTGGAAGC
TCCCTCGTGCGCTCTCCTGTTCCGACCCTGCCGCTTACCGGATACCTGTCCGCCTTTCTCCCTTCGGGAA
GCGTGGCGCTTTCTCATAGCTCACGCTGTAGGTATCTCAGTTCGGTGTAGGTCGTTCGCTCCAAGCTGGG
CTGTGTGCACGAACCCCCCGTTCAGCCCGACCGCTGCGCCTTATCCGGTAACTATCGTCTTGAGTCCAAC
CCGGTAAGACACGACTTATCGCCACTGGCAGCAGCCACTGGTAACAGGATTAGCAGAGCGAGGTATGTAG
GCGGTGCTACAGAGTTCTTGAAGTGGTGGCCTAACTACGGCTACACTAGAAGAACAGTATTTGGTATCTG
CGCTCTGCTGAAGCCAGTTACCTTCGGAAAAAGAGTTGGTAGCTCTTGATCCGGCAAACAAACCACCGCT
GGTAGCGGTGGTTTTTTTGTTTGCAAGCAGCAGATTACGCGCAGAAAAAAAGGATCTCAA
