>Addgene plasmid #249151 | pSA127 A2UCOE-Cas9-BFP | depositor partial sequence | sequence record 491834 | A2UCOE
CGGGAGGTGGTCCCTGCAGTTACGCCAATGATAACCCCCGCCAGAAAAATCTTAGTAGCCTTCCCTTTTT
GTTTTCCGTGCCCCAACTCGGCGGATTGACTCGGCCCCTTCCGGAAACACCCGAATCAACTTCTAGTCAA
ATTATTGTTCACGCCGCAATGACCCACCCCTGGCCCGCGTCTGTGGAACTGACCCCTGGTGTACAGGAGA
GTTCGCTGCTGAAAGTGGTCCCAAAGGGGTACTAGTTTTTAAGCTCCCAACTCCCCCTCCCCCAGCGTCT
GGAGGATTCCACACCCTCGCACCGCAGGGGCGAGGAAGTGGGCGGAGTCCGGTTTTGGCGCCAGCCGCTG
AGGCTGCCAAGCAGAAAAGCCACCGCTGAGGAGACTCCGGTCACTGTCCTCGCCCCGCCTCCCCCTTCCC
TCCCCTTGGGGACCACCGGGCGCCACGCCGCGAACGGTAAGTGCCGCGGTCGTCGGCGCCTCCGCCCTCC
CCCTAGGGCCCCAATTCCCAGCGGGCGCGGCGCGCGGCCCCTCCCCCCGCCGGGCGCGCGCCCGCTGCCC
CGCCCTTCGTGGCCGCCCGGCGTGGGCGGTGCCACCCCTCCCCCCGGCGGCCCCGCGCGCAGCTCCCGGC
TCCCTCCCCCTTCGGATGTGGCTTGAGCTGTAGGCGCGGAGGG
